Addgene plasmid #163327: pMX-mPGK-CD90.2-Cd247A_miR
Purpose: Retroviral vector for knockdown of murine CD247A (TCR zeta) and expression of a CD90.2 surface marker under control of the murine PGK promoter.
Depositing lab: Louis Ates & Teunis Geijtenbeek. Depositing organization: Academic Medical Center, University of Amsterdam. Publication: An optimized retroviral toolbox for overexpression and genetic perturbation of primary lymphocytes. van der Donk LEH, van der Spek J, van Duivenvoorde T, Ten Brink MS, Geijtenbeek TBH, Kuijl CP, van Heijst JWJ, Ates LS. Biol Open. 2022 Feb 15;11(2):bio059032. doi: 10.1242/bio.059032. Epub 2022 Mar 1. PubMed 35229875.
Backbone
  Vector backbone: pMX
  Vector type: Mammalian Expression, Retroviral, RNAi
Growth in bacteria
  Bacterial resistance: Ampicillin, 100 μg/mL
  Growth temperature: 37°C
  Growth strain: NEB Stable
  Copy number: High Copy
Gene/Insert
  Gene/Insert name: CD90.2 (alt name: Thy1b)
  gRNA/shRNA sequence: CCTCTTCATCTACGGAGTCAT
  Species: M. musculus (mouse)
  Entrez Gene: Thy1 (a.k.a. CD90, T25, Thy-1, Thy-1.2, Thy1.1, Thy1.2)
  Promoter: mPGK
  Cloning method: Restriction Enzyme; 5′ cloning site Unknown (unknown if destroyed); 3′ cloning site Unknown (unknown if destroyed)
Terms and licenses: Academic/Nonprofit Terms; Industry Terms: Not Available to Industry
Depositor comments: Please visit https://www.biorxiv.org/content/10.1101/2021.01.08.425881v1 for bioRxiv preprint.
How to cite: pMX-mPGK-CD90.2-Cd247A_miR was a gift from Louis Ates & Teunis Geijtenbeek (Addgene plasmid # 163327 ; http://n2t.net/addgene:163327 ; RRID:Addgene_163327)
