[The description below was written by a language model from this plasmid's Addgene catalogue record and pLannotate feature annotations shown in this document.]
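Description:
pMX-mPGK-CD90.2-Cd247A_miR is a 5,750-nt gammaretroviral vector built on the pMX backbone. It combines RNAi knockdown with a surface marker in mouse cells and comes from a retroviral toolbox developed for overexpression and genetic perturbation of primary lymphocytes. In bacteria it is maintained as a high-copy plasmid through a ColE1/pUC-type origin and selected with ampicillin via the β-lactamase gene and its native promoter. A short lacI fragment annotated in the backbone appears to be a non-functional remnant.

The viral portion begins with a Moloney murine leukemia virus 5′ LTR. This is followed by the MMLV packaging signal (with a short fragment matching the MESV Ψ), a truncated gag lacking its start codon, and a pol region carrying the splice acceptor. Together these elements support efficient packaging of the genomic RNA when the plasmid is introduced into a packaging cell line that supplies the viral proteins in trans.

Downstream, an internal mouse PGK promoter drives the coding sequence for murine Thy1 (CD90.2), a surface protein that allows transduced cells to be identified or enriched by antibody staining. Immediately 3′ of Thy1 lie human miR-30a 5′ and 3′ flanking sequences. These bracket an unannotated gap that presumably holds the hairpin targeting murine Cd247 (the TCR zeta chain), so marker and microRNA-embedded shRNA would be produced from the same transcript, linking CD90.2 expression to knockdown.

The 3′ LTR is annotated as two fragments matching a ΔU3 self-inactivating LTR, though the catalogue entry does not itself state that the vector is self-inactivating. The cloning sites used are not recorded.
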