Features (pLannotate 1.2.2; 15 found; start..end, strand, type, name):
     22..615     +  LTR            LTR: long terminal repeat from Moloney murine leukemia virus
    678..877     +  misc_feature   MMLV Ψ: packaging signal of Moloney murine leukemia virus (MMLV)
    929..1017    +  misc_feature   MESV Ψ (fragment): packaging signal of murine embryonic stem cell virus
   1094..1510    +  CDS            gag (truncated): truncated Moloney murine leukemia virus (MMLV) gag gene lacking the start codon
   1520..1898    +  misc_feature   pol region: Moloney murine leukemia virus (MMLV) pol region containing the splice acceptor site
   1931..2430    +  promoter       PGK promoter: mouse phosphoglycerate kinase 1 promoter
   2471..2956    +  CDS            Thy1: THY1_MOUSE - Also known as Thy-1. Experimental evidence at protein level: Swiss-Prot protein existence level 1. May play a role in cell-cell or cell-ligand interactions during synaptogenesis and other events in the brain. From Mus musculus (Mouse).
   2995..3088    +  ncRNA          5' miR-30a: sequence upstream of the 71-nt precursor of the human miR-30a microRNA (Zeng et al., 2002) miRNA
   3215..3327    +  ncRNA          3' miR-30a: sequence downstream of the 71-nt precursor of the human miR-30a microRNA (Zeng et al., 2002) miRNA
   3373..3409    +  LTR            3' LTR (ΔU3) (fragment): self-inactivating 3' long terminal repeat (LTR) from Moloney murine leukemia virus
   3408..3702    +  LTR            3' LTR (ΔU3) (fragment): self-inactivating 3' long terminal repeat (LTR) from Moloney murine leukemia virus
   3790..3842    -  CDS            lacI (fragment): lac repressor; lacI; The lac repressor binds to the lac operator to inhibit transcription in E. coli. This inhibition can be relieved by adding lactose or isopropyl-β-D-thiogalactopyranoside (IPTG).
   4025..4613    -  rep_origin     ori: high-copy-number ColE1/pMB1/pBR322/pUC origin of replication
   4777..5637    -  CDS            AmpR: β-lactamase; bla; confers resistance to ampicillin, carbenicillin, and related antibiotics
   5638..5742    -  promoter       AmpR promoter: bla
>Addgene plasmid #163327 | pMX-mPGK-CD90.2-Cd247A_miR | addgene full sequence | sequence record 321690 | Addgene NGS Result
CCCGAAAAGTGCCACCTGCATAATGAAAGACCCCACCTGTAGGTTTGGCAAGCTAGCTTAAGTAACGCCA
TTTTGCAAGGCATGGAAAAATACATAACTGAGAATAGAAAAGTTCAGATCAAGGTCAGGAACAGATGGAA
CAGCTGAATATGGGCCAAACAGGATATCTGTGGTAAGCAGTTCCTGCCCCGGCTCAGGGCCAAGAACAGA
TGGAACAGCTGAATATGGGCCAAACAGGATATCTGTGGTAAGCAGTTCCTGCCCCGGCTCAGGGCCAAGA
ACAGATGGTCCCCAGATGCGGTCCAGCCCTCAGCAGTTTCTAGAGAACCATCAGATGTTTCCAGGGTGCC
CCAAGGACCTGAAATGACCCTGTGCCTTATTTGAACTAACCAATCAGTTCGCTTCTCGCTTCTGTTCGCG
CGCTTCTGCTCCCCGAGCTCAATAAAAGAGCCCACAACCCCTCACTCGGCGCGCCAGTCCTCCGATTGAC
TGAGTCGCCCGGGTACCCGTGTATCCAATAAACCCTCTTGCAGTTGCATCCGACTTGTGGTCTCGCTGTT
CCTTGGGAGGGTCTCCTCTGAGTGATTGACTACCCGTCAGCGGGGGTCTTTCATTTGGGGGCTCGTCCGG
GATCGGGAGACCCCTGCCCAGGGACCACCGACCCACCACCGGGAGGTAAGCTGGCCAGCAACTTATCTGT
GTCTGTCCGATTGTCTAGTGTCTATGACTGATTTTATGCGCCTGCGTCGGTACTAGTTAGCTAACTAGCT
CTGTATCTGGCGGACCCGTGGTGGAACTGACGAGTTCGGAACACCCGGCCGCAACCCTGGGAGACGTCCC
AGGGACTTCGGGGGCCGTTTTTGTGGCCCGACCTGAGTCCAAAAATCCCGATCGTTTTGGACTCTTTGGT
GCACCCCCCTAATAGGAGGGATATGTGGTTCTGGTAGGAGACGAGAACCTAAAACAGTTCCCGCCTCCGT
CTGAATTTTTGCTTTCGGTTTGGGACCGAAGCCGCGCCGCGCGTCTTGTCTGCTGCAGCATCGTTCTGTG
TTGTCTCTGTCTGACTGTGTTTCTGTATTTGTCTGAAAATTAGGGCCAGACTGTTACCACTCCCTTAAGT
TTGACCTTAGGTCACTGGAAAGATGTCGAGCGGATCGCTCACAACCAGTCGGTAGATGTCAAGAAGAGAC
GTTGGGTTACCTTCTGCTCTGCAGAATGGCCAACCTTTAACGTCGGATGGCCGCGAGACGGCACCTTTAA
CCGAGACCTCATCACCCAGGTTAAGATCAAGGTCTTTTCACCTGGCCCGCATGGACACCCAGACCAGGTC
CCCTACATCGTGACCTGGGAAGCCTTGGCTTTTGACCCCCCTCCCTGGGTCAAGCCCTTTGTACACCCTA
AGCCTCCGCCTCCTCTTCCTCCATCCGCCCCGTCTCTCCCCCTTGAACCTCCTCGTTCGACCCCGCCTCG
ATCCTCCCTTTATCCAGCCCTCACTCCTTCTCTAGGCGCCCCCATATGGCCATATGAGATCTTATATGGG
GCACCCCCGCCCCTTGTAAACTTCCCTGACCCTGACATGACAAGAGTTACTAACAGCCCCTCTCTCCAAG
CTCACTTACAGGCTCTCTACTTAGTCCAGCACGAAGTCTGGAGACCTCTGGCGGCAGCCTACCAAGAACA
ACTGGACCGACCGGCCGGTGGTACCTCACCCTTACCGAGTCGGCGACACAGTGTGGGTCCGCCGACACCA
GACTAAGAACCTAGAACCTCGCTGGAAAGGACCTTACACAGTCCTGCTGACCACCCCCACCGCCCTCAAA
GTAGACGGCATCGCAGCTTGGATACACGCCGCCCACGTGAAGGCTGCCGACCCCGGGGGTGGACCATCCT
CTAGACTGCCGGATCTAGCTAGTTAATTAAAAATTCTACCGGGTAGGGGAGGCGCTTTTCCCAAGGCAGT
CTGGAGCATGCGCTTTAGCAGCCCCGCTGGGCACTTGGCGCTACACAAGTGGCCTCTGGCCTCGCACACA
TTCCACATCCACCGGTAGGCGCCAACCGGCTCCGTTCTTTGGTGGCCCCTTCGCGCCACCTTCTACTCCT
CCCCTAGTCAGGAAGTTCCCCCCCGCCCCGCAGCTCGCGTCGTGCAGGACGTGACAAATGGAAGTAGCAC
GTCTCACTAGTCTCGTGCAGATGGACAGCACCGCTGAGCAATGGAAGCGGGTAGGCCTTTGGGGCAGCGG
CCAATAGCAGCTTTGCTCCTTCGCTTTCTGGGCTCAGAGGCTGGGAAGGGGTGGGTCCGGGGGCGGGCTC
AGGGGCGGGCTCAGGGGCGGGGCGGGCGCCCGAAGGTCCTCCGGAGGCCCGGCATTCTGCACGCTTCAAA
AGCGCACGTCTGCCGCGCTGTTCTCCTCTTCCTCATCTCCGGGCCTTTCGACGGATCCGGTCGTGCGGCC
GCACGGAAACGCGTGCCACCATGAACCCCGCCATCTCTGTGGCCCTGCTGCTGTCTGTGCTGCAGGTGTC
CAGAGGCCAGAAAGTGACCAGCCTGACCGCCTGCCTCGTGAACCAGAACCTGAGACTGGACTGCAGACAC
GAGAACAACACCAAGGACAACAGCATCCAGCACGAGTTCTCCCTGACCCGCGAGAAGAGAAAACACGTGC
TGAGCGGCACCCTGGGCATCCCCGAGCACACCTACAGATCCAGAGTGACCCTGAGCAACCAGCCCTACAT
CAAGGTGCTGACCCTGGCCAACTTCACCACAAAGGACGAGGGCGACTACTTCTGCGAACTGCAGGTGTCA
GGCGCCAACCCCATGAGCAGCAACAAGAGCATCAGCGTGTACAGAGACAAGCTCGTGAAGTGCGGCGGCA
TCAGCCTGCTGGTGCAGAACACCTCTTGGATGCTGTTGCTGCTGCTGAGCCTGAGCCTGCTGCAGGCCCT
GGACTTCATCTCTCTGTAGGCATGCCGCGACCCTGCAGGTTTCTGAAGCTTTGTTTGAATGAGGCTTCAG
TACTTTACAGAATCGTTGCCTGCACATCTTGGAAACACTTGCTGGGATTACTTCTTCAGGTTAACCCAAC
AGAAGGCTCGAGAAGGTATATTGCTGTTGACAGTGAGCGCCCTCTTCATCTACGGAGTCATTAGTGAAGC
CACAGATGTAATGACTCCGTAGATGAAGAGGATGCCTACTGCCTCGGACTTCAAGGGGCTAGAATTCAAG
GGGCTACTTTAGGAGCAATTATCTTGTTTACTAAAACTGAATACCTTGCTATCTCTTTGATACATTTTTA
CAAAGCTGAATTAAAATGGTATAAATTAAATCACTTTATCGATAAAATAAAAGATTTTATTTAGTCTCCA
GAAAAAGGGGGGAATGAAAGACCCCACCTGTAGGTTTGGCAAGCTAGCTAGAGAACCATCAGATGTTTCC
AGGGTGCCCCAAGGACCTGAAATGACCCTGTGCCTTATTTGAACTAACCAATCAGTTCGCTTCTCGCTTC
TGTTCGCGCGCTTCTGCTCCCCGAGCTCAATAAAAGAGCCCACAACCCCTCACTCGGCGCGCCAGTCCTC
CGATAGACTGCGTCGCCCGGGTACCCGTGTATCCAATAAACCCTCTTGCAGTTGCATCCGACTTGTGGTC
TCGCTGTTCCTTGGGAGGGTCTCCTCTGAGTGATTGACTACCCGTCAGCGGGGGTCTTTCATGGGTAACA
GTTTCTTGAAGTGTCGAGCAGCATGTATCAAAATTAATTTGGTTTTTTTTCTTAAGTATTTACATTAAAT
GGCCATAGTTGCATTAATGAATCGGCCAACGCGCGGGGAGAGGCGGTTTGCGTATTGGGCGCTCTTCCGC
TTCCTCGCTCACTGACTCGCTGCGCTCGGTCGTTCGGCTGCGGCGAGCGGTATCAGCTCACTCAAAGGCG
GTAATACGGTTATCCACAGAATCAGGGGATAACGCAGGAAAGAACATGTGAGCAAAAGGCCAGCAAAAGG
CCAGGAACCGTAAAAAGGCCGCGTTGCTGGCGTTTTTCCATAGGCTCCGCCCCCCTGACGAGCATCACAA
AAATCGACGCTCAAGTCAGAGGTGGCGAAACCCGACAGGACTATAAAGATACCAGGCGTTTCCCCCTGGA
AGCTCCCTCGTGCGCTCTCCTGTTCCGACCCTGCCGCTTACCGGATACCTGTCCGCCTTTCTCCCTTCGG
GAAGCGTGGCGCTTTCTCATAGCTCACGCTGTAGGTATCTCAGTTCGGTGTAGGTCGTTCGCTCCAAGCT
GGGCTGTGTGCACGAACCCCCCGTTCAGCCCGACCGCTGCGCCTTATCCGGTAACTATCGTCTTGAGTCC
AACCCGGTAAGACACGACTTATCGCCACTGGCAGCAGCCACTGGTAACAGGATTAGCAGAGCGAGGTATG
TAGGCGGTGCTACAGAGTTCTTGAAGTGGTGGCCTAACTACGGCTACACTAGAAGAACAGTATTTGGTAT
CTGCGCTCTGCTGAAGCCAGTTACCTTCGGAAAAAGAGTTGGTAGCTCTTGATCCGGCAAACAAACCACC
GCTGGTAGCGGTGGTTTTTTTGTTTGCAAGCAGCAGATTACGCGCAGAAAAAAAGGATCTCAAGAAGATC
CTTTGATCTTTTCTACGGGGTCTGACGCTCAGTGGAACGAAAACTCACGTTAAGGGATTTTGGTCATGAG
ATTATCAAAAAGGATCTTCACCTAGATCCTTTTGCGGCCGGCCGCAAATCAATCTAAAGTATATATGAGT
AAACTTGGTCTGACAGTTACCAATGCTTAATCAGTGAGGCACCTATCTCAGCGATCTGTCTATTTCGTTC
ATCCATAGTTGCCTGACTCCCCGTCGTGTAGATAACTACGATACGGGAGGGCTTACCATCTGGCCCCAGT
GCTGCAATGATACCGCGAGACCCACGCTCACCGGCTCCAGATTTATCAGCAATAAACCAGCCAGCCGGAA
GGGCCGAGCGCAGAAGTGGTCCTGCAACTTTATCCGCCTCCATCCAGTCTATTAATTGTTGCCGGGAAGC
TAGAGTAAGTAGTTCGCCAGTTAATAGTTTGCGCAACGTTGTTGCCATTGCTACAGGCATCGTGGTGTCA
CGCTCGTCGTTTGGTATGGCTTCATTCAGCTCCGGTTCCCAACGATCAAGGCGAGTTACATGATCCCCCA
TGTTGTGCAAAAAAGCGGTTAGCTCCTTCGGTCCTCCGATCGTTGTCAGAAGTAAGTTGGCCGCAGTGTT
ATCACTCATGGTTATGGCAGCACTGCATAATTCTCTTACTGTCATGCCATCCGTAAGATGCTTTTCTGTG
ACTGGTGAGTACTCAACCAAGTCATTCTGAGAATAGTGTATGCGGCGACCGAGTTGCTCTTGCCCGGCGT
CAATACGGGATAATACCGCGCCACATAGCAGAACTTTAAAAGTGCTCATCATTGGAAAACGTTCTTCGGG
GCGAAAACTCTCAAGGATCTTACCGCTGTTGAGATCCAGTTCGATGTAACCCACTCGTGCACCCAACTGA
TCTTCAGCATCTTTTACTTTCACCAGCGTTTCTGGGTGAGCAAAAACAGGAAGGCAAAATGCCGCAAAAA
AGGGAATAAGGGCGACACGGAAATGTTGAATACTCATACTCTTCCTTTTTCAATATTATTGAAGCATTTA
TCAGGGTTATTGTCTCATGAGCGGATACATATTTGAATGTATTTAGAAAAATAAACAAATAGGGGTTCCG
CGCACATTTC
